>Addgene plasmid #29517 | pFB-HTB-ASK1 | addgene partial sequence | sequence record 34935 | 29517 with polyhedrin-fwd
TTTGTATAAAAACCTATAAATATTCCGGATTATTCATACCGTCCCACCATCGGGCGCGGATCTCGGTCCG
AAACCATGTCGTACTACCATCACCATCACCATCACGATTACGATATCCCAACGACCGAAAACCTGTATTT
TCAGGGCGCCATGGGATCCCATAATATGTCTGCGAAGAAGATTGTGTTGAAGAGTTCCGATGGTGAATCT
TTCGAGGTTGAGGAGGCGGTGGCTCTCGAGTCACAAACCATAGCGCATATGGTTGAAGACGACTGCGTCG
ACAACGGAGTCCCTCTTCCTAACGTCACGAGCAAGATCCTCGCCAAGGTGATCGAGTATTGCAAGAGGCA
CGTCGAGGCTGCTGCCTCTAAGGCCGAGGCCGTCGAGGGTGCTGCTACCTCCGATGACGATCTTAAGGCC
TGGGACGCTGATTTTATGAAGATCGATCAAGCTACTCTCTTTGAACTCATTCTGGCTGCTAATTACCTGA
ATATCAAGAACTTGCTTGATCTAACATGTCAGACAGTTGCGGATATGATCAAAGGAAAGACTCCAGAAGA
GATCCGCACAACGTTCAACATTAAGAACGACTTCACACCAGAGGAAGAGGAAGAGGTTCGCAGAGAGAAC
CAATGGGCTTTTGAATGAGCGGCCGCTTTCGAATCTAGAGCCTGCAGTCTCGAGGCATGCGGTACCAAGC
TTGTCGAGAAGTACTAGAGGATCATAATCAGCCATACCACATTTGTAGAGGTTTTACTTGCTTTAAAAAA
CCTCCCACACCTCCCCCTGAACCTGA
