[The description below was written by a language model from this plasmid's Addgene catalogue record.]
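Description:
pFB-HTB-ASK1 is an insect-cell expression plasmid built on the pFB-HTB backbone, a name that suggests the pFastBac HT B family of baculovirus donor vectors. The record itself gives only the backbone name and the vector type. It lists no promoter, tags, transposition elements or other features, and no feature table is available to confirm them. Vectors of that family normally drive the insert from the baculoviral polyhedrin promoter, add an N-terminal histidine tag with a protease cleavage site, and flank the cassette with Tn7 ends for transfer into a bacmid, but whether these details apply here cannot be verified from the catalogue fields. In bacteria the plasmid is maintained at high copy number and selected with ampicillin.

The insert is ASK1, the Arabidopsis thaliana SKP1 homologue (locus AT1G75950, also known as SKP1A or UIP1), introduced by restriction enzyme cloning. ASK1 is the adaptor subunit of SCF-type ubiquitin ligases, bridging the cullin scaffold to F-box proteins that recognise substrates. The associated publication concerns jasmonate perception by the COI1-JAZ co-receptor. COI1 is an F-box protein that partners with ASK1, so the construct was most likely used to produce recombinant ASK1 in insect cells, probably for co-expression with COI1 to obtain a stable complex for structural and biochemical study. The record does not state whether the insert is full length or whether it carries mutations or tags.
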