Addgene plasmid #29517: pFB-HTB-ASK1
Depositing lab: Ning Zheng. Depositing organization: University of Washington. Publication: Jasmonate perception by inositol-phosphate-potentiated COI1-JAZ co-receptor. Sheard LB, Tan X, Mao H, Withers J, Ben-Nissan G, Hinds TR, Kobayashi Y, Hsu FF, Sharon M, Browse J, He SY, Rizo J, Howe GA, Zheng N. Nature. 2010 Nov 18. 468(7322):400-5. 10.1038/nature09430 PubMed 20927106.
Backbone
  Vector backbone: pFB-HTB
  Vector type: Insect Expression
Growth in bacteria
  Bacterial resistance: Ampicillin, 100 μg/mL
  Growth temperature: 37°C
  Growth strain: DH5alpha
  Copy number: High Copy
Gene/Insert
  Gene/Insert name: ASK1
  Species: A. thaliana (mustard weed)
  Entrez Gene: SKP1 (a.k.a. AT1G75950, ARABIDOPSIS SKP1 HOMOLOGUE 1, ASK1, ATSKP1, S phase kinase-associated protein 1, SKP1A, T4O12.17, T4O12_17, UFO INTERACTING PROTEIN 1, UIP1)
  Cloning method: Restriction Enzyme
  Sequencing primers: 5′ pFB-Fwd (CCC AGG ACT CTA GCT ATA GTT CTA)
Terms and licenses: Academic/Nonprofit Terms; Industry Terms: Not Available to Industry
How to cite: pFB-HTB-ASK1 was a gift from Ning Zheng (Addgene plasmid # 29517 ; http://n2t.net/addgene:29517 ; RRID:Addgene_29517)
